>Addgene plasmid #22884 | HPRT | addgene partial sequence | sequence record 30492 | 22884 with M13rev
TACCTGCACCCTGACTACCCATGTGTCCATTGAAGGGGAGCTAATAAGGAGGATTAATGGGTACAGAGTG
TCAATGAGCAAAGATGAAAAGGGCTCTCAGTCTAGAAACCTTGGAAATACAATCCCTAAACTATAAAAGG
GTGTGGGAGAGGTGAGCATCACCTTTTATCACAACATTCTTTTTTTTTTTTTTAGACGGAATCTCGCTCT
GTTGCCCAGGCTGGAGTGCAGTGGCGCGATCTCCGCTCACTGCAAGCTCTGCCTCCTGGGTTCACGCCAT
TCTCCCGCCTCAGCCTCCTGAGTAGCTGGGACTACAGGCACCCGCCAGCACTCCCGGCTAATTTTTTTTT
GTATTTAGTAGAGATGGGGTTTTACTGTGTTAGCCAGGATGGTCTTGATCTCCTGACCTCGTGATCCGCC
CACCTCGGTCTCCCAAAGTGCTGAAATTACAGGCGTAAGCCACCGCGCCTGGCCACAACATTCTTTTCTT
TTCTTTTCTTTTTTTTGAGATGGAGTTTTGCTCTTGTTGCCCAGGCTGGAGTGCAATGGCTCGCCCAACT
CACCACAACCTCTGCCTCCCAGGTTCAAGCGATTCTCCTGCCTCAGCCTGCCGAGTAGCTGGGA
