>Addgene plasmid #22884 | HPRT | addgene partial sequence | sequence record 30493 | 22884 with T7
CGACCTCGACCTGCAGCCAAGCTTGGGTCGTGGACCTGACCCCACGCAACGCCCAAAATAATAACCCCCA
CGAACCATAAACCATTCCCCATGGGGGACCCCGTCCCTAACCCACGGGGCCAGTGGCTATGGCAGGGCCT
GCCGCCCCGACGTTGGCTGCGAGCCCTGGGCCTTCACCCGAACTTGGGGGGTGGGGTGGGGAAAAGGAAG
AAACGCGGGCGTATTGGCCCCAATGGGGTCTCGGTGGGGTATCGACAGAGTGCCAGCCCTGGGACCGAAC
CCCGCGTTTATGAACAAACGACCCAACACCCGTGCGTTTTATTCTGTCTTTTTATTGCCGTCATAGCGCG
GGTTCCTTCCGGTATTGTCTCCTTCCGTGTTTCAGTTAGCCTCCCCCATCTCCCGGGCAAACGTGCGCGC
CAGGTCGCATATCGTCGGTATGGAGCCGGGGGTGGTGACGTGGGTCTGGACCATCCCGGAGGTAAGTTGC
AGCAGGGCGTCCCGGCAGCCGGCGGGCGATTGGTCGTAATCCAGGATAAAGACGTGCATGGAACGGAGGC
GTTTGGCCAAGACGTCCAAGGCCCAGGCAAACACGTTATNNAGGTCGCGTTGGGGGNCAGCAACTCGGGG
GCCCGAAACAGGGTAAAATAACGTGTCCCCCGATATGGGGTCGTGGGCCCGCGTTTGCTCTGGGGCCTCG
GCACCCCTGTGGGCGGGCACGGCCGTCCCCGAAAAGCTTGGTCTCCCAGTCCCTCCCTNCCACGACCCGC
CCGCACTGCAGATACCGCACC
