[The description below was written by a language model from this plasmid's Addgene catalogue record.]
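Description:
HPRT is a gene-targeting plasmid built on the pBluescript SK(-) cloning backbone and designed for homologous recombination at the human hypoxanthine phosphoribosyltransferase-1 locus (HPRT1, on the X chromosome). It is propagated in E. coli under ampicillin selection and is recorded as low copy, which is plausible given the large genomic insert it carries. The record lists the vector type as Cre/Lox and homologous recombination, but it does not state where any lox sites lie or what they flank.

The roughly 11.9 kb insert consists of two stretches of human HPRT1 genomic sequence, one of about 9.1 kb and one of about 2.5 kb, which serve as the long and short homology arms. Between them sits a positive selection cassette made up of a PGK promoter, a neomycin resistance gene and a bovine growth hormone polyadenylation signal. The arms were cloned through SalI/XmaI sites on one side and EcoRI/NotI sites on the other, and these sites are retained. When both arms recombine with the chromosome, the NeoR cassette is inserted into the HPRT1 locus in place of the intervening genomic sequence, so the gene is expected to be disrupted while the cells acquire G418 resistance. Loss of HPRT function generally also makes cells resistant to purine analogues such as 6-thioguanine, which makes this locus a convenient test case for targeting.

The associated work concerns homologous recombination in human embryonic stem cells, the construct's intended use. The repository has sequenced very little of the insert, so the arm boundaries and the cassette details rest on the depositor's description.
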