Addgene plasmid #22884: HPRT
Depositing lab: James Thomson. Depositing organization: University of Wisconsin, Madison. Publication: Homologous recombination in human embryonic stem cells. Zwaka TP, Thomson JA. Nat Biotechnol. 2003 Mar . 21(3):319-21. 10.1038/nbt788 PubMed 12577066.
Backbone
  Vector backbone: pBluescript SK (-)
  Backbone manufacturer: Stratagene
  Backbone size w/o insert (bp): 9000
  Vector type: Cre/Lox ; homologous recombination
Growth in bacteria
  Bacterial resistance: Ampicillin, 100 μg/mL
  Growth temperature: 37°C
  Growth strain: DH5alpha
  Copy number: Low Copy
Gene/Insert
  Gene/Insert name: hypoxanthine phosphoribosyltransferase-1 (alt name: HPRT; HGPRT; HPRT1)
  Species: H. sapiens (human)
  Insert size (bp): 11900
  Mutation: PGK, NeoR, and BGH polyA are between the two genomic sequences (one section is 9.1kb and one is 2.5kb).
  GenBank ID: NC_000023
  Entrez Gene: HPRT1 (a.k.a. HGPRT, HPRT)
  Cloning method: Restriction Enzyme; 5′ cloning site SalI and XmaI (not destroyed); 3′ cloning site EcoRI and NotI (not destroyed)
  Sequencing primers: 5′ T7; 3′ pLac
Terms and licenses: Academic/Nonprofit Terms; Industry Terms: Not Available to Industry
Depositor comments: Note that very little of the insert has been sequenced by Addgene. Please be sure to do your own sequencing of HPRT before using this plasmid.
How to cite: HPRT was a gift from James Thomson (Addgene plasmid # 22884 ; http://n2t.net/addgene:22884 ; RRID:Addgene_22884)
